Addgene plasmid #176183: pMG343
Purpose: preassembled yeast MoClo level-1 backbone with toxic gene dropout cassette (ccdB and TPK2) and URA3 marker
Depositing lab: Florian David. Depositing organization: Chalmers University of Technology. Publication: Expansion of the Yeast Modular Cloning Toolkit for CRISPR-Based Applications, Genomic Integrations and Combinatorial Libraries. Otto M, Skrekas C, Gossing M, Gustafsson J, Siewers V, David F. ACS Synth Biol. 2021 Dec 17;10(12):3461-3474. doi: 10.1021/acssynbio.1c00408. Epub 2021 Dec 3. PubMed 34860007.
Backbone
  Vector backbone: MoClo assembly
  Vector type: Yeast Expression
Growth in bacteria
  Bacterial resistance: Ampicillin, 100 μg/mL
  Growth temperature: 37°C
  Growth strain: ccdB Survival
  Copy number: High Copy
Gene/Insert
  Gene/Insert name: TPK2+ccdB dropout cassette
  Species: S. cerevisiae (budding yeast); E. coli
  Cloning method: Restriction Enzyme; 5′ cloning site BsaI (not destroyed); 3′ cloning site BsaI (not destroyed)
Terms and licenses: Academic/Nonprofit Terms; Industry Terms: Not Available to Industry
Depositor comments: Constructed using the Yeast Modular Cloning Toolkit (Lee et al. ACS Synth Biol. 2015) from the part plasmids pYTK002, pMC234r-ccdB/TPK2, pYTK067, pYTK074, pYTK081, pYTK083.
How to cite: pMG343 was a gift from Florian David (Addgene plasmid # 176183 ; http://n2t.net/addgene:176183 ; RRID:Addgene_176183)
