[The description below was written by a language model from this plasmid's Addgene catalogue record and pLannotate feature annotations shown in this document.]
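Description:
pMG343 is a preassembled level-1 acceptor backbone for the yeast Modular Cloning (MoClo) system, built from Yeast Toolkit part plasmids and intended as a destination for assembling a transcription unit that will be carried in Saccharomyces cerevisiae. It is an E. coli–yeast shuttle plasmid of about 6.6 kb. In bacteria it replicates from a high-copy ColE1/pUC-type origin and is selected with ampicillin through the bla gene. In yeast it is maintained as a low-copy episome by a CEN6/ARS element and selected by uracil prototrophy through URA3 under its own promoter, a marker that can also be counterselected with 5-FOA.

In place of a payload, the plasmid holds a dropout cassette flanked by BsaI sites that are retained in the backbone, so that a Golden Gate reaction with BsaI excises the cassette and replaces it with the incoming parts. The cassette provides negative selection in both hosts. It contains ccdB, the gyrase-poisoning toxin of the E. coli ccd toxin–antitoxin system, which kills standard cloning strains and explains why the plasmid is propagated in a ccdB-tolerant strain. It also contains yeast TPK2, a catalytic subunit of cAMP-dependent protein kinase, placed downstream of the strong constitutive TEF1 promoter and described in the record as a toxic gene. Unassembled backbone is thus counterselected whether the reaction is transformed into E. coli or directly into yeast, which suits library-scale and combinatorial assemblies.

The automated annotation also reports short ccdA, PDK intron and dpnD fragments around ccdB. These are partial matches, most likely flanking sequence carried over with the ccdB cassette rather than functional elements.
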