Features (pLannotate 1.2.2; 12 found; start..end, strand, type, name):
    174..350     +  promoter       URA3 promoter (fragment): S. cerevisiae URA3
    351..1154    +  CDS            URA3: orotidine-5'-phosphate decarboxylase, required for uracil biosynthesis; S. cerevisiae URA3; yeast auxotrophic marker, counterselectable with 5-fluoroorotic acid (5-FOA)
   1237..1740    +  misc_feature   CEN/ARS: S. cerevisiae CEN6 centromere fused to an autonomously replicating sequence
   1851..2711    -  CDS            AmpR: β-lactamase; bla; confers resistance to ampicillin, carbenicillin, and related antibiotics
   2712..2816    -  promoter       AmpR promoter: bla
   2919..3507    +  rep_origin     ori: high-copy-number ColE1/pMB1/pBR322/pUC origin of replication
   3821..4228    +  promoter       TEF1 promoter: S. cerevisiae TEF1; promoter for EF-1α
   4248..5387    +  CDS            TPK2: KAPB_YEAST - Also known as PKA2, YKR1. Experimental evidence at protein level: Swiss-Prot protein existence level 1. From Saccharomyces cerevisiae (strain ATCC 204508 / S288c) (Baker's yeast).
   5638..5724    +  intron         PDK intron (fragment): pdk; modified pyruvate orthophosphate dikinase intron from Flaveria trinervia 3.0
   5815..5973    +  CDS            ccdA (fragment): CCDA_ECO57 - Also known as H, letA. Experimental evidence at protein level: Swiss-Prot protein existence level 1. Antitoxin component of a type II toxin-antitoxin (TA) system which inhibits the post-segregational killing (PSK) of plasmid-free cells, also referred to as a plasmid addiction system. Binds to and blocks the activity of CcdB; will also remove bound CcdB protein from the CcdB-GyrA complex by forming a CcdA-CcdB complex, a process termed rejuvenation. Functions as a transcriptional corepressor for the ccdAB operon, repression also requires CcdB (By similarity). From Escherichia coli
   5978..6280    +  CDS            ccdB: CCDB_ECOLI - Also known as G, letB, letD. Experimental evidence at protein level: Swiss-Prot protein existence level 1. Toxic component of a type II toxin-antitoxin (TA) system, functioning in plasmid maintainence. Responsible for the post- segregational killing (PSK) of plasmid-free cells, also referred to as a plasmid addiction system. Half-life of over 2 hours. Cell killing by CcdB is accompanied by filamentation, defects in chromosome and plasmid segregation, defects in cell division, formation of anucleate cells, decreased DNA synthesis and plasmid loss. Interferes with the activity of DN
   6324..6476    +  CDS            dpnD (fragment): DPND_STRPN - Protein predicted: Swiss-Prot protein existence level 4. From Streptococcus pneumoniae serotype 4 (strain ATCC BAA-334 / TIGR4).
>Addgene plasmid #176183 | pMG343 | addgene full sequence | sequence record 346535 | Addgene NGS Result
CCAATGAGACGACGGGGTCATCACGGCTCATCATGCGCCAAACAAATGTGTGCAATACACGCTCGGATGA
CTGCATGATGACCGCACTGACTGGGGACAGCAGATCCACCTAAGCCTGTGAGAGAAGCAGACACCCGACA
GATCAAGGCAGTTAACTAGTGCACTGCAGTACACGGTTTCCTTGAAATTTTTTTGATTCGGTAATCTCCG
AACAGAAGGAAGAACGAAGGAAGGAGCACAGACTTAGATTGGTATATATACGCATATGTAGTGTTGAAGA
AACATGAAATTGCCCAGTATTCTTAACCCAACTGCACAGAACAAAAACGTGCAGGAAACGAAGATAAATC
ATGTCGAAAGCTACATATAAGGAACGTGCTGCTACTCATCCTAGTCCTGTTGCTGCCAAGCTATTTAATA
TCATGCACGAAAAGCAAACAAACTTGTGTGCTTCATTGGATGTTCGTACCACCAAGGAATTACTGGAGTT
AGTTGAAGCATTAGGTCCCAAAATTTGTTTACTAAAAACACATGTGGATATCTTGACTGATTTTTCCATG
GAGGGCACAGTTAAGCCGCTAAAGGCATTATCCGCCAAGTACAATTTTTTACTCTTCGAGGACAGAAAAT
TTGCTGACATTGGTAATACAGTCAAATTGCAGTACTCTGCGGGTGTATACAGAATAGCAGAATGGGCAGA
CATTACGAATGCACACGGTGTGGTGGGCCCAGGTATTGTTAGCGGTTTGAAGCAGGCGGCAGAAGAAGTA
ACAAAGGAACCTAGAGGCCTTTTGATGTTAGCAGAATTGTCATGCAAGGGCTCCCTATCTACTGGAGAAT
ATACTAAGGGTACTGTTGACATTGCGAAGAGCGACAAAGATTTTGTTATCGGCTTTATTGCTCAAAGAGA
CATGGGTGGAAGAGATGAAGGTTACGATTGGTTGATTATGACACCCGGTGTGGGTTTAGATGACAAGGGA
GATGCATTGGGTCAACAGTATAGAACCGTGGATGATGTGGTTTCTACAGGATCTGACATTATTATTGTTG
GAAGAGGACTATTTGCAAAGGGAAGGGATGCTAAGGTAGAGGGTGAACGTTACAGAAAAGCAGGCTGGGA
AGCATATTTGAGAAGATGCGGCCAGCAAAACTAAAAAACTGTATTATAAGTAAATGCATGTATACTAAAC
TCACAAATTAGAGCTTCAATTTAATTATATCAGTTATTACCCGAGTATCACGTGCTATAAAAATAATTAT
AATTTAAATTTTTTAATATAAATATATAAATTAAAAATAGAAAGTAAAAAAAGAAATTAAAGAAAAAATA
GTTTTTGTTTTCCGAAGATGTAAAAGACTCTAGGGGGATCGCCAACAAATACTACCTTTTATCTTGCTCT
TCCTGCTCTCAGGTATTAATGCCGAATTGTTTCATCTTGTCTGTGTAGAAAACCACACACGAAAATCCTG
TGATTTTACATTTTACTTATCGTTAATCGAATGTATATCTATTTAATCTGCTTTTCTTGTCTAATAAATA
TATATGTAAAGTACGCTTTTTGTTGAAATTTTTTAAACCTTTGTTTATTTTTTTTTCTTCATTCCGTAAC
TCTTCTACCTTCTTTATTTACTTTCTAAAATCCAAATACAAAACATAAAAATAAATAAACACAGAGTAAA
TTCCCAAATTATTCCATCATTAAAAGATACGAGGCGCGTGTAAGTTACAGGCAAGCGATCCGTCCCGAGC
GGCCGCGATTATCAAAAAGGATCTTCACCTAGATCCTTTTAAATTAAAAATGAAGTTTTAAATCAATCTA
AAGTATATATGAGTAAACTTGGTCTGACAGTTACCAATGCTTAATCAGTGAGGCACCTATCTCAGCGATC
TGTCTATTTCGTTCATCCATAGTTGCCTGACTCCCCGTCGTGTAGATAACTACGATACGGGAGGGCTTAC
CATCTGGCCCCAGTGCTGCAATGATACCGCGGGACCCACGCTCACCGGCTCCAGATTTATCAGCAATAAA
CCAGCCAGCCGGAAGGGCCGAGCGCAGAAGTGGTCCTGCAACTTTATCCGCCTCCATCCAGTCTATTAAT
TGTTGCCGGGAAGCTAGAGTAAGTAGTTCGCCAGTTAATAGTTTGCGCAACGTTGTTGCCATTGCTACAG
GCATCGTGGTGTCACGCTCGTCGTTTGGTATGGCTTCATTCAGCTCCGGTTCCCAACGATCAAGGCGAGT
TACATGATCCCCCATGTTGTGCAAAAAAGCGGTTAGCTCCTTCGGTCCTCCGATCGTTGTCAGAAGTAAG
TTGGCCGCAGTGTTATCACTCATGGTTATGGCAGCACTGCATAATTCTCTTACTGTCATGCCATCCGTAA
GATGCTTTTCTGTGACTGGTGAGTACTCAACCAAGTCATTCTGAGAATAGTGTATGCGGCGACCGAGTTG
CTCTTGCCCGGCGTCAATACGGGATAATACCGCGCCACATAGCAGAACTTTAAAAGTGCTCATCATTGGA
AAACGTTCTTCGGGGCGAAAACTCTCAAGGATCTTACCGCTGTTGAGATCCAGTTCGATGTAACCCACTC
GTGCACCCAACTGATCTTCAGCATCTTTTACTTTCACCAGCGTTTCTGGGTGAGCAAAAACAGGAAGGCA
AAATGCCGCAAAAAAGGGAATAAGGGCGACACGGAAATGTTGAATACTCATACTCTTCCTTTTTCAATAT
TATTGAAGCATTTATCAGGGTTATTGTCTCATGAGCGGATACATATTTGAATGTATTTAGAAAAATAAAC
AAATAGGGGTTCCGCGCACATTTCCCCGAAAAGTGCCACCTGTCATGACCAAAATCCCTTAACGTGAGTT
TTCGTTCCACTGAGCGTCAGACCCCGTAGAAAAGATCAAAGGATCTTCTTGAGATCCTTTTTTTCTGCGC
GTAATCTGCTGCTTGCAAACAAAAAAACCACCGCTACCAGCGGTGGTTTGTTTGCCGGATCAAGAGCTAC
CAACTCTTTTTCCGAAGGTAACTGGCTTCAGCAGAGCGCAGATACCAAATACTGTTCTTCTAGTGTAGCC
GTAGTTAGGCCACCACTTCAAGAACTCTGTAGCACCGCCTACATACCTCGCTCTGCTAATCCTGTTACCA
GTGGCTGCTGCCAGTGGCGATAAGTCGTGTCTTACCGGGTTGGACTCAAGACGATAGTTACCGGATAAGG
CGCAGCGGTCGGGCTGAACGGGGGGTTCGTGCACACAGCCCAGCTTGGAGCGAACGACCTACACCGAACT
GAGATACCTACAGCGTGAGCTATGAGAAAGCGCCACGCTTCCCGAAGGGAGAAAGGCGGACAGGTATCCG
GTAAGCGGCAGGGTCGGAACAGGAGAGCGCACGAGGGAGCTTCCAGGGGGAAACGCCTGGTATCTTTATA
GTCCTGTCGGGTTTCGCCACCTCTGACTTGAGCGTCGATTTTTGTGATGCTCGTCAGGGGGGCGGAGCCT
ATGGAAAAACGCCAGCAACGCGGCCTTTTTACGGTTCCTGGCCTTTTGCTGGCCTTTTGCTCACATGTTC
TTTCCTGCGTTATCCCCTGATTCTGTGGATAACCGTGCGGCCGCCCCTGAATTCGCATCTAGATGGTAGA
GCCACAAACAGCCGGTACAAGCAACGATCTCCAGGACCATCTGAATCATGCGCGGATGACACGAACTCAC
GACGGCGATCACAGACATTAACCCACAGTACAGACACTGCGACAACGTGGCAATTCGTCGCAATACCGTC
TCACTGAACTGGCCGATAATTGCAGACGAACGTGAGACCCCCACACACCATAGCTTCAAAATGTTTCTAC
TCCTTTTTTACTCTTCCAGATTTTCTCGGACTCCGCGCATCGCCGTACCACTTCAAAACACCCAAGCACA
GCATACTAAATTTCCCCTCTTTCTTCCTCTAGGGTGTCGTTAATTACCCGTACTAAAGGTTTGGAAAAGA
AAAAAGACACCGCCTCGTTTCTTTTTCTTCGTCGAAAAAGGCAATAAAAATTTTTATCACGTTTCTTTTT
CTTGAAAATTTTTTTTTTTGATTTTTTTCTCTTTCGATGACCTCCCATTGATATTTAAGTTAATAAACGG
TCATCAATTTCTCAAGTTTCAGTTTCATTTTTCTTGTTCTATTACAACTTTTTTTACTTCTTGCTCATTA
GAAAGAAAGCATAGCAATCTAATCTAAGTTTTAATTACAAAAGATCTATGGAATTCGTTGCAGAAAGGGC
TCAGCCAGTTGGTCAAACAATCCAGCAGCAAAATGTTAATACTTACGGGCAAGGCGTCCTACAACCGCAT
CATGATTTACAGCAGCGACAACAACAACAACAGCAGCGTCAGCATCAACAACTGCTGACGTCACAGTTGC
CCCAGAAATCTCTCGTATCCAAAGGCAAATATACACTACATGACTTCCAGATTATGAGAACGCTTGGTAC
TGGATCTTTTGGTAGGGTTCATTTGGTGCGCTCTGTTCACAATGGTCGGTATTATGCTATAAAAGTTTTA
AAGAAACAACAAGTTGTCAAGATGAAACAGGTTGAACATACCAATGACGAACGACGTATGCTAAAGCTTG
TGGAGCATCCGTTTCTGATTAGAATGTGGGGTACGTTTCAAGATGCTAGGAATATCTTTATGGTGATGGA
TTATATCGAAGGTGGTGAACTTTTCTCGTTACTGAGAAAGTCACAAAGATTTCCTAATCCTGTAGCAAAA
TTTTACGCTGCGGAAGTCATACTGGCATTAGAGTACTTGCATGCTCATAATATCATCTACAGGGATTTAA
AGCCAGAAAATATCTTGCTGGATAGAAATGGCCACATTAAAATAACCGATTTTGGGTTCGCCAAAGAGGT
ACAAACTGTCACATGGACGCTTTGTGGGACTCCTGATTACATTGCTCCTGAAGTTATTACCACAAAGCCA
TATAATAAGTCGGTGGATTGGTGGTCCCTAGGTGTTCTAATCTACGAAATGTTAGCTGGTTATACACCCT
TTTACGATACTACTCCAATGAAGACGTATGAAAAGATTTTACAAGGTAAAGTAGTATATCCACCATATTT
TCATCCCGACGTCGTGGATCTACTAAGCAAACTGATCACTGCAGATTTGACAAGAAGAATCGGTAATTTA
CAAAGCGGTTCCAGGGACATCAAAGCTCACCCATGGTTTAGTGAAGTTGTATGGGAAAGATTGTTAGCAA
AGGATATTGAAACTCCATACGAGCCTCCTATCACATCAGGTATCGGTGACACGTCTTTATTCGATCAATA
TCCCGAGGAGCAGCTAGATTATGGTATTCAAGGCGATGATCCATATGCTGAATACTTTCAAGATTTCTAA
GGATCCTAACTCGAGATAAAGCAATCTTGATGAGGATAATGATTTTTTTTTGAATATACATAAATACTAC
CGTTTTTCTGCTAGATTTTGTGATGACGTAAATAAGTACATATTACTTTTTAAGCCAAGACAAGATTAAG
CATTAACTTTACCCTTTTCTTTCTAAGTTTCAATATTAGTTATCACTGTTTAAAAGTTATGGCGAGAACG
TCGGCGGTTAAAATATATTACCCTGAACGGCTGACGCCGCGTGGATCCGGCTTACTAAAAGCCAGATAAC
AGTATGCGTATTTGCGCGCTGATTTTTGCGGTATAAGAATATATACTGATATGTATACCCGAAGTATGTC
AAAAAGAGGTATGCTATGAAGCAGCGTATTACAGTGACAGTTGACAGCGACAGCTATCAGTTGCTCAAGG
CATATATGATGTCAATATCTCCGGTCTGGTAAGCACAACCATGCAGAATGAAGCCCGTCGTCTGCGTGCC
GAACGCTGGAAAGCGGAAAATCAGGAAGGGATGGCTGAGGTCGCCCGGTTTATTGAAATGAACGGCTCTT
TTGCTGACGAGAACAGGGGCTGGTGAAATGCAGTTTAAGGTTTACACCTATAAAAGAGAGAGCCGTTATC
GTCTGTTTGTGGATGTACAGAGTGATATTATTGACACGCCCGGGCGACGGATGGTGATCCCCCTGGCCAG
TGCACGTCTGCTGTCAGATAAAGTCTCCCGTGAACTTTACCCGGTGGTGCATATCGGGGATGAAAGCTGG
CGCATGATGACCACCGATATGGCCAGTGTGCCGGTTTCCGTTATCGGGGAAGAAGTGGCTGATCTCAGCC
ACCGCGAAAATGACATCAAAAACGCCATTAACCTGATGTTCTGGGGAATATAAATGTCAGGCTCCCTTAT
ACACAGCCAGTCTGCAGGTCGATACAGTAGAAATTACAGAAACTTTATCACGTTTAGTAAGTATAGAGGC
TGAAAATCCAGATGAAGCCGAACGACTTGTAAGAGAAAAGTATAAGAGTTGTGAAATTGTTCTTGATGCA
GATGATTTTCAGGACTATGACACTAGCGTATATGAATAGGTAGATGTTTTTATTTTGTCACACAAAAAAG
AGGCTCGCACCTCTTTTTCTTATTTCTTTTTATGATTTAATACGGCATTGAGGACAATAGCGAGTAGGCT
GCGATCGCACGCATTCCGTTGGGTCTCAGCTG
